Addgene plasmid #110852: pLenti-VRERRA-P2A-Puro
Purpose: Lentiviral vector for constitutive expression of Cas9-VRERRA in mammalian cells (codon optimized)
Depositing lab: Lukas Dow. Depositing organization: Cornell University. Publication: Optimized base editors enable efficient editing in cells, organoids and mice. Zafra MP, Schatoff EM, Katti A, Foronda M, Breinig M, Schweitzer AY, Simon A, Han T, Goswami S, Montgomery E, Thibado J, Kastenhuber ER, Sanchez-Rivera FJ, Shi J, Vakoc CR, Lowe SW, Tschaharganeh DF, Dow LE. Nat Biotechnol. 2018 Jul 3. pii: nbt.4194. doi: 10.1038/nbt.4194. PubMed 29969439.
Backbone
  Vector backbone: Adapted from lentiCRISPRv1
  Backbone size w/o insert (bp): 6296
  Vector type: Lentiviral
  Selectable markers: Puromycin
Growth in bacteria
  Bacterial resistance: Ampicillin, 100 μg/mL
  Growth temperature: 30°C
  Growth strain: NEB Stable
  Copy number: Low Copy
Gene/Insert
  Gene/Insert name: Cas9-VRERRA (alt name: VRERRA)
  Species: Synthetic
  Insert size (bp): 4227
  Mutation: D1135V, G1218R, R1335E, T1337R, and NLS sequence at the N-terminus
  Promoter: EF1s
  Tag / fusion protein: FLAG (N terminal on insert)
  Cloning method: Gibson Cloning
  Sequencing primers: 5′ TAAGTGCAGTAGTCGCCGTG; 3′ TTAAGAATACCAGTCAATCTTTC
Terms and licenses: Academic/Nonprofit Terms; Industry Terms: Not Available to Industry
How to cite: pLenti-VRERRA-P2A-Puro was a gift from Lukas Dow (Addgene plasmid # 110852 ; http://n2t.net/addgene:110852 ; RRID:Addgene_110852)
