[The description below was written by a language model from this plasmid's Addgene catalogue record and pLannotate feature annotations shown in this document.]
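Description:
pLenti-VRERRA-P2A-Puro is a lentiviral transfer vector, adapted from lentiCRISPRv1, for constitutive expression of a PAM-variant Streptococcus pyogenes Cas9 in mammalian cells. The viral portion has a third-generation, self-inactivating layout. An RSV promoter replaces the U3 region upstream of a truncated HIV-1 5' LTR to drive genomic RNA production in packaging cells. It is followed by the Ψ packaging signal with a short gag fragment, the Rev response element for Rev-dependent nuclear export, and the cPPT/CTS. A ΔU3 3' LTR closes the provirus and leaves the integrated LTRs transcriptionally inactive. Outside the LTRs are an SV40 poly(A) signal and SV40 origin. The bacterial backbone carries a ColE1/pUC-type origin, an f1 origin, ampicillin resistance, and remnants of a lac/T7/T3 cloning region. The catalogue lists the plasmid as low copy, although the annotated origin is a high-copy type.

The payload is a single cassette driven by the short EF-1α core promoter (EF1s). It encodes a codon-optimized, synthetic Cas9 with an N-terminal FLAG tag and an N-terminal nuclear localization signal, carrying the substitutions D1135V, G1218R, R1335E and T1337R. The annotation tool labels this contiguous open reading frame as two adjoining Cas9 segments. As the name indicates, a P2A self-cleaving peptide links Cas9 to puromycin N-acetyltransferase, so one transcript yields both proteins and puromycin selection enriches for Cas9-expressing cells. A WPRE downstream enhances transcript expression. No sgRNA cassette is annotated, so a guide would have to be supplied separately. The two sequence records (depositor and repository sequencing) are the same length and share the same feature set, differing only by a five-base offset in numbering. The associated publication concerns optimized genome and base editing tools for cells, organoids and mice.
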