Features (pLannotate 1.2.2; 27 found; start..end, strand, type, name):
      5..231     +  promoter       RSV promoter: Rous sarcoma virus enhancer/promoter
    232..412     +  LTR            5' LTR (truncated): truncated 5' long terminal repeat (LTR) from HIV-1
    459..584     +  misc_feature   HIV-1 Ψ: packaging signal of human immunodeficiency virus type 1
    568..931     +  CDS            HIV-1 gag (fragment): gag protein from human immunodeficiency virus 1; gag
   1077..1310    +  misc_feature   RRE: The Rev response element (RRE) of HIV-1 allows for Rev-dependent mRNA export from the nucleus to the cytoplasm.
   1687..1713    +  CDS            Rev (fragment): human immunodeficiency virus 1 (HIV-1) Rev protein; rev; enhances nuclear export of unspliced and incompletely spliced viral mRNAs
   1723..1840    +  misc_feature   cPPT/CTS: central polypurine tract and central termination sequence of HIV-1
   1909..2120    +  promoter       EF-1α core promoter: core promoter for human elongation factor EF-1α
   2224..3825    +  CDS            Cas9(N): N-terminal portion of Streptococcus pyogenes Cas9 (Zetsche et al., 2015)
   3826..6324    +  CDS            Cas9(C): C-terminal portion of Streptococcus pyogenes Cas9 (Zetsche et al., 2015)
   6445..7044    +  CDS            PuroR (fragment): puromycin N-acetyltransferase; pac from Streptomyces; confers resistance to puromycin
   7060..7648    +  misc_feature   WPRE: woodchuck hepatitis virus posttranscriptional regulatory element
   7699..7718    +  misc_feature   cPPT/CTS (fragment): central polypurine tract and central termination sequence of HIV-1
   7720..7953    +  LTR            3' LTR (ΔU3): self-inactivating 3' long terminal repeat (LTR) from HIV-1
   8031..8152    +  polyA_signal   SV40 poly(A) signal: SV40 polyadenylation signal
   8192..8327    +  rep_origin     SV40 ori: SV40 origin of replication
   8348..8366    -  promoter       T7 promoter: promoter for bacteriophage T7 RNA polymerase
   8374..8529    +  CDS            lacZα (fragment): LacZα fragment of β-galactosidase; lacZ fragment
   8534..8962    +  rep_origin     f1 ori (sequence partly withheld): f1 bacteriophage origin of replication; arrow indicates direction of (+) strand synthesis
   9015..9119    +  promoter       AmpR promoter: bla
   9120..9980    +  CDS            AmpR: β-lactamase; bla; confers resistance to ampicillin, carbenicillin, and related antibiotics
  10151..10739   +  rep_origin     ori: high-copy-number ColE1/pMB1/pBR322/pUC origin of replication
  10922..11014   +  CDS            lacI (fragment): lac repressor; lacI; The lac repressor binds to the lac operator to inhibit transcription in E. coli. This inhibition can be relieved by adding lactose or isopropyl-β-D-thiogalactopyranoside (IPTG).
  11027..11048   +  protein_bind   CAP binding site: CAP binding activates transcription in the presence of cAMP. E. coli catabolite activator protein
  11063..11093   +  promoter       lac promoter: promoter for the E. coli lac operon
  11097..11119   +  protein_bind   lac operator (fragment): The lac repressor binds to the lac operator to inhibit transcription in E. coli. This inhibition can be relieved by adding lactose or isopropyl-β-D-thiogalactopyranoside (IPTG). lac repressor encoded by lacI
  11162..11180   +  promoter       T3 promoter: promoter for bacteriophage T3 RNA polymerase
>Addgene plasmid #110852 | pLenti-VRERRA-P2A-Puro | depositor full sequence | sequence record 208404 | Full Sequence
TTAATGTAGTCTTATGCAATACTCTTGTAGTCTTGCAACATGGTAACGATGAGTTAGCAACATGCCTTAC
AAGGAGAGAAAAAGCACCGTGCATGCCGATTGGTGGAAGTAAGGTGGTACGATCGTGCCTTATTAGGAAG
GCAACAGACGGGTCTGACATGGATTGGACGAACCACTGAATTGCCGCATTGCAGAGATATTGTATTTAAG
TGCCTAGCTCGATACATAAACGGGTCTCTCTGGTTAGACCAGATCTGAGCCTGGGAGCTCTCTGGCTAAC
TAGGGAACCCACTGCTTAAGCCTCAATAAAGCTTGCCTTGAGTGCTTCAAGTAGTGTGTGCCCGTCTGTT
GTGTGACTCTGGTAACTAGAGATCCCTCAGACCCTTTTAGTCAGTGTGGAAAATCTCTAGCAGTGGCGCC
CGAACAGGGACTTGAAAGCGAAAGGGAAACCAGAGGAGCTCTCTCGACGCAGGACTCGGCTTGCTGAAGC
GCGCACGGCAAGAGGCGAGGGGCGGCGACTGGTGAGTACGCCAAAAATTTTGACTAGCGGAGGCTAGAAG
GAGAGAGATGGGTGCGAGAGCGTCAGTATTAAGCGGGGGAGAATTAGATCGCGATGGGAAAAAATTCGGT
TAAGGCCAGGGGGAAAGAAAAAATATAAATTAAAACATATAGTATGGGCAAGCAGGGAGCTAGAACGATT
CGCAGTTAATCCTGGCCTGTTAGAAACATCAGAAGGCTGTAGACAAATACTGGGACAGCTACAACCATCC
CTTCAGACAGGATCAGAAGAACTTAGATCATTATATAATACAGTAGCAACCCTCTATTGTGTGCATCAAA
GGATAGAGATAAAAGACACCAAGGAAGCTTTAGACAAGATAGAGGAAGAGCAAAACAAAAGTAAGACCAC
CGCACAGCAAGCGGCCGCTGATCTTCAGACCTGGAGGAGGAGATATGAGGGACAATTGGAGAAGTGAATT
ATATAAATATAAAGTAGTAAAAATTGAACCATTAGGAGTAGCACCCACCAAGGCAAAGAGAAGAGTGGTG
CAGAGAGAAAAAAGAGCAGTGGGAATAGGAGCTTTGTTCCTTGGGTTCTTGGGAGCAGCAGGAAGCACTA
TGGGCGCAGCGTCAATGACGCTGACGGTACAGGCCAGACAATTATTGTCTGGTATAGTGCAGCAGCAGAA
CAATTTGCTGAGGGCTATTGAGGCGCAACAGCATCTGTTGCAACTCACAGTCTGGGGCATCAAGCAGCTC
CAGGCAAGAATCCTGGCTGTGGAAAGATACCTAAAGGATCAACAGCTCCTGGGGATTTGGGGTTGCTCTG
GAAAACTCATTTGCACCACTGCTGTGCCTTGGAATGCTAGTTGGAGTAATAAATCTCTGGAACAGATTTG
GAATCACACGACCTGGATGGAGTGGGACAGAGAAATTAACAATTACACAAGCTTAATACACTCCTTAATT
GAAGAATCGCAAAACCAGCAAGAAAAGAATGAACAAGAATTATTGGAATTAGATAAATGGGCAAGTTTGT
GGAATTGGTTTAACATAACAAATTGGCTGTGGTATATAAAATTATTCATAATGATAGTAGGAGGCTTGGT
AGGTTTAAGAATAGTTTTTGCTGTACTTTCTATAGTGAATAGAGTTAGGCAGGGATATTCACCATTATCG
TTTCAGACCCACCTCCCAACCCCGAGGGGACCCAGACCACAATTTTAAAAGAAAAGGGGGGATTGGGGGG
TACAGTGCAGGGGAAAGAATAGTAGACATAATAGCAACAGACATACAAACTAAAGAATTACAAAAACAAA
TTACAAAAATTCAAAATTTTCGGGTTTATTACAGGGACAGCAGAGATCCACTTTGGCGCCGGCTCGAGTG
GCTCCGGTGCCCGTCAGTGGGCAGAGCGCACATCGCCCACAGTCCCCGAGAAGTTGGGGGGAGGGGTCGG
CAATTGAACCGGTGCCTAGAGAAGGTGGCGCGGGGTAAACTGGGAAAGTGATGTCGTGTACTGGCTCCGC
CTTTTTCCCGAGGGTGGGGGAGAACCGTATATAAGTGCAGTAGTCGCCGTGAACGTTCTTTTTCGCAACG
GGTTTGCCGCCAGAACACAGGTGTCGTGACGCGGGATCCGCCACCATGGATTACAAAGACGATGACGATA
AGATGGCCCCAAAGAAGAAGCGGAAGGTCGGTATCCACGGAGTCCCAGCAGCCGACAAGAAGTACAGCAT
CGGCCTGGACATCGGCACCAACTCTGTGGGCTGGGCCGTGATCACCGACGAGTACAAGGTGCCCAGCAAG
AAATTCAAGGTGCTGGGCAACACCGACCGGCACAGCATCAAGAAGAACCTGATCGGAGCCCTGCTGTTCG
ACAGCGGCGAAACAGCCGAGGCCACCCGGCTGAAGAGAACCGCCAGAAGAAGATACACCAGACGGAAGAA
CCGGATCTGCTATCTGCAAGAGATCTTCAGCAACGAGATGGCCAAGGTGGACGACAGCTTCTTCCACAGA
CTGGAAGAGTCCTTCCTGGTGGAAGAGGATAAGAAGCACGAGCGGCACCCCATCTTCGGCAACATCGTGG
ACGAGGTGGCCTACCACGAGAAGTACCCCACCATCTACCACCTGAGAAAGAAACTGGTGGACAGCACCGA
CAAGGCCGACCTGCGGCTGATCTATCTGGCCCTGGCCCACATGATCAAGTTCCGGGGCCACTTCCTGATC
GAGGGCGACCTGAACCCCGACAACAGCGACGTGGACAAGCTGTTCATCCAGCTGGTGCAGACCTACAACC
AGCTGTTCGAGGAAAACCCCATCAACGCCAGCGGCGTGGACGCCAAGGCCATCCTGTCTGCCAGACTGAG
CAAGAGCAGACGGCTGGAAAATCTGATCGCCCAGCTGCCCGGCGAGAAGAAGAATGGCCTGTTCGGAAAC
CTGATTGCCCTGAGCCTGGGCCTGACCCCCAACTTCAAGAGCAACTTCGACCTGGCCGAGGATGCCAAAC
TGCAGCTGAGCAAGGACACCTACGACGACGACCTGGACAACCTGCTGGCCCAGATCGGCGACCAGTACGC
CGACCTGTTTCTGGCCGCCAAGAACCTGTCCGACGCCATCCTGCTGAGCGACATCCTGAGAGTGAACACC
GAGATCACCAAGGCCCCCCTGAGCGCCTCTATGATCAAGAGATACGACGAGCACCACCAGGACCTGACCC
TGCTGAAAGCTCTCGTGCGGCAGCAGCTGCCTGAGAAGTACAAAGAGATTTTCTTCGACCAGAGCAAGAA
CGGCTACGCCGGCTACATTGACGGCGGAGCCAGCCAGGAAGAGTTCTACAAGTTCATCAAGCCCATCCTG
GAAAAGATGGACGGCACCGAGGAACTGCTCGTGAAGCTGAACAGAGAGGACCTGCTGCGGAAGCAGCGGA
CCTTCGACAACGGCAGCATCCCCCACCAGATCCACCTGGGAGAGCTGCACGCCATTCTGCGGCGGCAGGA
AGATTTTTACCCATTCCTGAAGGACAACCGGGAAAAGATCGAGAAGATCCTGACCTTCCGCATCCCCTAC
TACGTGGGCCCTCTGGCCAGGGGAAACAGCAGATTCGCCTGGATGACCAGAAAGAGCGAGGAAACCATCA
CCCCCTGGAACTTCGAGGAAGTGGTGGACAAGGGCGCTTCCGCCCAGAGCTTCATCGAGCGGATGACCAA
CTTCGATAAGAACCTGCCCAACGAGAAGGTGCTGCCCAAGCACAGCCTGCTGTACGAGTACTTCACCGTG
TATAACGAGCTGACCAAAGTGAAATACGTGACCGAGGGAATGAGAAAGCCCGCCTTCCTGAGCGGCGAGC
AGAAAAAGGCCATCGTGGACCTGCTGTTCAAGACCAACCGGAAAGTGACCGTGAAGCAGCTGAAAGAGGA
CTACTTCAAGAAAATCGAGTGCTTCGACTCCGTGGAAATCTCCGGCGTGGAAGATCGGTTCAACGCCTCC
CTGGGCACATACCACGATCTGCTGAAAATTATCAAGGACAAGGACTTCCTGGACAATGAGGAAAACGAGG
ACATTCTGGAAGATATCGTGCTGACCCTGACACTGTTTGAGGACAGAGAGATGATCGAGGAACGGCTGAA
AACCTATGCCCACCTGTTCGACGACAAAGTGATGAAGCAGCTGAAGCGGCGGAGATACACCGGCTGGGGC
AGGCTGAGCCGGAAGCTGATCAACGGCATCCGGGACAAGCAGTCCGGCAAGACAATCCTGGATTTCCTGA
AGTCCGACGGCTTCGCCAACAGAAACTTCATGCAGCTGATCCACGACGACAGCCTGACCTTTAAAGAGGA
CATCCAGAAAGCCCAGGTGTCCGGCCAGGGCGATAGCCTGCACGAGCACATTGCCAATCTGGCCGGCAGC
CCCGCCATTAAGAAGGGCATCCTGCAGACAGTGAAGGTGGTGGACGAGCTCGTGAAAGTGATGGGCCGGC
ACAAGCCCGAGAACATCGTGATCGAAATGGCCAGAGAGAACCAGACCACCCAGAAGGGACAGAAGAACAG
CCGCGAGAGAATGAAGCGGATCGAAGAGGGCATCAAAGAGCTGGGCAGCCAGATCCTGAAAGAACACCCC
GTGGAAAACACCCAGCTGCAGAACGAGAAGCTGTACCTGTACTACCTGCAGAATGGGCGGGATATGTACG
TGGACCAGGAACTGGACATCAACCGGCTGTCCGACTACGATGTGGACCATATCGTGCCTCAGAGCTTTCT
GAAGGACGACTCCATCGACAACAAGGTGCTGACCAGAAGCGACAAGAACCGGGGCAAGAGCGACAACGTG
CCCTCCGAAGAGGTCGTGAAGAAGATGAAGAACTACTGGCGGCAGCTGCTGAACGCCAAGCTGATTACCC
AGAGAAAGTTCGACAATCTGACCAAGGCCGAGAGAGGCGGCCTGAGCGAACTGGATAAGGCCGGCTTCAT
CAAGAGACAGCTGGTGGAAACCCGGCAGATCACAAAGCACGTGGCACAGATCCTGGACTCCCGGATGAAC
ACTAAGTACGACGAGAATGACAAGCTGATCCGGGAAGTGAAAGTGATCACCCTGAAGTCCAAGCTGGTGT
CCGATTTCCGGAAGGATTTCCAGTTTTACAAAGTGCGCGAGATCAACAACTACCACCACGCCCACGACGC
CTACCTGAACGCCGTCGTGGGAACCGCCCTGATCAAAAAGTACCCTAAGCTGGAAAGCGAGTTCGTGTAC
GGCGACTACAAGGTGTACGACGTGCGGAAGATGATCGCCAAGAGCGAGCAGGAAATCGGCAAGGCTACCG
CCAAGTACTTCTTCTACAGCAACATCATGAACTTTTTCAAGACCGAGATTACCCTGGCCAACGGCGAGAT
CCGGAAGCGGCCTCTGATCGAGACAAACGGCGAAACCGGGGAGATCGTGTGGGATAAGGGCCGGGATTTT
GCCACCGTGCGGAAAGTGCTGAGCATGCCCCAAGTGAATATCGTGAAAAAGACCGAGGTGCAGACAGGCG
GCTTCAGCAAAGAGTCTATCCTGCCCAAGAGGAACAGCGATAAGCTGATCGCCAGAAAGAAGGACTGGGA
CCCTAAGAAGTACGGCGGCTTCGTCAGCCCCACCGTGGCCTATTCTGTGCTGGTGGTGGCCAAAGTGGAA
AAGGGCAAGTCCAAGAAACTGAAGAGTGTGAAAGAGCTGCTGGGGATCACCATCATGGAAAGAAGCAGCT
TCGAGAAGAATCCCATCGACTTTCTGGAAGCCAAGGGCTACAAAGAAGTGAAAAAGGACCTGATCATCAA
GCTGCCTAAGTACTCCCTGTTCGAGCTGGAAAACGGCCGGAAGAGAATGCTGGCCTCTGCCAGGGAACTG
CAGAAGGGAAACGAACTGGCCCTGCCCTCCAAATATGTGAACTTCCTGTACCTGGCCAGCCACTATGAGA
AGCTGAAGGGCTCCCCCGAGGATAATGAGCAGAAACAGCTGTTTGTGGAACAGCACAAGCACTACCTGGA
CGAGATCATCGAGCAGATCAGCGAGTTCTCCAAGAGAGTGATCCTGGCCGACGCTAATCTGGACAAAGTG
CTGTCCGCCTACAACAAGCACCGGGATAAGCCCATCAGAGAGCAGGCCGAGAATATCATCCACCTGTTTA
CCCTGACCAATCTGGGAGCCCCTGCCGCCTTCAAGTACTTTGACACCACCATCGACCGGAAGGAGTACAG
GAGCACCAAAGAGGTGCTGGACGCCACCCTGATCCACCAGAGCATCACCGGCCTGTACGAGACACGGATC
GACCTGTCTCAGCTGGGAGGCGACAAGCGTCCTGCTGCTACTAAGAAAGCTGGTCAAGCTAAGAAAAAGA
AAGCTAGCGGCAGCGGCGCCACCAACTTCAGCCTGCTGAAGCAGGCCGGCGACGTGGAGGAGAACCCCGG
CCCCATGACCGAGTACAAGCCCACGGTGCGCCTCGCCACCCGCGACGACGTCCCCAGGGCCGTACGCACC
CTCGCCGCCGCGTTCGCCGACTACCCCGCCACGCGCCACACCGTCGATCCGGACCGCCACATCGAGCGGG
TCACCGAGCTGCAAGAACTCTTCCTCACGCGCGTCGGGCTCGACATCGGCAAGGTGTGGGTCGCGGACGA
CGGCGCGGCCGTGGCGGTCTGGACCACGCCGGAGAGCGTCGAAGCGGGGGCGGTGTTCGCCGAGATCGGC
CCGCGCATGGCCGAGTTGAGCGGTTCCCGGCTGGCCGCGCAGCAACAGATGGAAGGCCTCCTGGCGCCGC
ACCGGCCCAAGGAGCCCGCGTGGTTCCTGGCCACCGTCGGAGTCTCGCCCGACCACCAGGGCAAGGGTCT
GGGCAGCGCCGTCGTGCTCCCCGGAGTGGAGGCGGCCGAGCGCGCCGGGGTGCCCGCCTTCCTGGAGACC
TCCGCGCCCCGCAACCTCCCCTTCTACGAGCGGCTCGGCTTCACCGTCACCGCCGACGTCGAGGTGCCCG
AAGGACCGCGCACCTGGTGCATGACCCGCAAGCCCGGTGCCTGAACGCGTTAAGTCGACAATCAACCTCT
GGATTACAAAATTTGTGAAAGATTGACTGGTATTCTTAACTATGTTGCTCCTTTTACGCTATGTGGATAC
GCTGCTTTAATGCCTTTGTATCATGCTATTGCTTCCCGTATGGCTTTCATTTTCTCCTCCTTGTATAAAT
CCTGGTTGCTGTCTCTTTATGAGGAGTTGTGGCCCGTTGTCAGGCAACGTGGCGTGGTGTGCACTGTGTT
TGCTGACGCAACCCCCACTGGTTGGGGCATTGCCACCACCTGTCAGCTCCTTTCCGGGACTTTCGCTTTC
CCCCTCCCTATTGCCACGGCGGAACTCATCGCCGCCTGCCTTGCCCGCTGCTGGACAGGGGCTCGGCTGT
TGGGCACTGACAATTCCGTGGTGTTGTCGGGGAAATCATCGTCCTTTCCTTGGCTGCTCGCCTGTGTTGC
CACCTGGATTCTGCGCGGGACGTCCTTCTGCTACGTCCCTTCGGCCCTCAATCCAGCGGACCTTCCTTCC
CGCGGCCTGCTGCCGGCTCTGCGGCCTCTTCCGCGTCTTCGCCTTCGCCCTCAGACGAGTCGGATCTCCC
TTTGGGCCGCCTCCCCGCGTCGACTTTAAGACCAATGACTTACAAGGCAGCTGTAGATCTTAGCCACTTT
TTAAAAGAAAAGGGGGGACTGGAAGGGCTAATTCACTCCCAACGAAGACAAGATCTGCTTTTTGCTTGTA
CTGGGTCTCTCTGGTTAGACCAGATCTGAGCCTGGGAGCTCTCTGGCTAACTAGGGAACCCACTGCTTAA
GCCTCAATAAAGCTTGCCTTGAGTGCTTCAAGTAGTGTGTGCCCGTCTGTTGTGTGACTCTGGTAACTAG
AGATCCCTCAGACCCTTTTAGTCAGTGTGGAAAATCTCTAGCAGTACGTATAGTAGTTCATGTCATCTTA
TTATTCAGTATTTATAACTTGCAAAGAAATGAATATCAGAGAGTGAGAGGAACTTGTTTATTGCAGCTTA
TAATGGTTACAAATAAAGCAATAGCATCACAAATTTCACAAATAAAGCATTTTTTTCACTGCATTCTAGT
TGTGGTTTGTCCAAACTCATCAATGTATCTTATCATGTCTGGCTCTAGCTATCCCGCCCCTAACTCCGCC
CATCCCGCCCCTAACTCCGCCCAGTTCCGCCCATTCTCCGCCCCATGGCTGACTAATTTTTTTTATTTAT
GCAGAGGCCGAGGCCGCCTCGGCCTCTGAGCTATTCCAGAAGTAGTGAGGAGGCTTTTTTGGAGGCCTAG
GGACGTACCCAATTCGCCCTATAGTGAGTCGTATTACGCGCGCTCACTGGCCGTCGTTTTACAACGTCGT
GACTGGGAAAACCCTGGCGTTACCCAACTTAATCGCCTTGCAGCACATCCCCCTTTCGCCAGCTGGCGTA
ATAGCGAAGAGGCCCGCACCGATCGCCCTTCCCAACAGTTGCGCAGCCTGAATGGCGAATGGG
[124 nt withheld, positions 8534-8657]
C
[91 nt withheld, positions 8659-8749]
A
[49 nt withheld, positions 8751-8799]
CCTTTGACGTTGGAGTCCACGTTCTTT
[37 nt withheld, positions 8827-8863]
ACCCTATCTCGGTCTATTCTTTTGATTTATAAGGGATTTTGCCGATTTCGGCCTATTGGTTAAAAAATGA
GCTGATTTAACAAAAATTTAACGCGAATTTTAACAAAATATTAACGCTTACAATTTAGGTGGCACTTTTC
GGGGAAATGTGCGCGGAACCCCTATTTGTTTATTTTTCTAAATACATTCAAATATGTATCCGCTCATGAG
ACAATAACCCTGATAAATGCTTCAATAATATTGAAAAAGGAAGAGTATGAGTATTCAACATTTCCGTGTC
GCCCTTATTCCCTTTTTTGCGGCATTTTGCCTTCCTGTTTTTGCTCACCCAGAAACGCTGGTGAAAGTAA
AAGATGCTGAAGATCAGTTGGGTGCACGAGTGGGTTACATCGAACTGGATCTCAACAGCGGTAAGATCCT
TGAGAGTTTTCGCCCCGAAGAACGTTTTCCAATGATGAGCACTTTTAAAGTTCTGCTATGTGGCGCGGTA
TTATCCCGTATTGACGCCGGGCAAGAGCAACTCGGTCGCCGCATACACTATTCTCAGAATGACTTGGTTG
AGTACTCACCAGTCACAGAAAAGCATCTTACGGATGGCATGACAGTAAGAGAATTATGCAGTGCTGCCAT
AACCATGAGTGATAACACTGCGGCCAACTTACTTCTGACAACGATCGGAGGACCGAAGGAGCTAACCGCT
TTTTTGCACAACATGGGGGATCATGTAACTCGCCTTGATCGTTGGGAACCGGAGCTGAATGAAGCCATAC
CAAACGACGAGCGTGACACCACGATGCCTGTAGCAATGGCAACAACGTTGCGCAAACTATTAACTGGCGA
ACTACTTACTCTAGCTTCCCGGCAACAATTAATAGACTGGATGGAGGCGGATAAAGTTGCAGGACCACTT
CTGCGCTCGGCCCTTCCGGCTGGCTGGTTTATTGCTGATAAATCTGGAGCCGGTGAGCGTGGGTCTCGCG
GTATCATTGCAGCACTGGGGCCAGATGGTAAGCCCTCCCGTATCGTAGTTATCTACACGACGGGGAGTCA
GGCAACTATGGATGAACGAAATAGACAGATCGCTGAGATAGGTGCCTCACTGATTAAGCATTGGTAACTG
TCAGACCAAGTTTACTCATATATACTTTAGATTGATTTAAAACTTCATTTTTAATTTAAAAGGATCTAGG
TGAAGATCCTTTTTGATAATCTCATGACCAAAATCCCTTAACGTGAGTTTTCGTTCCACTGAGCGTCAGA
CCCCGTAGAAAAGATCAAAGGATCTTCTTGAGATCCTTTTTTTCTGCGCGTAATCTGCTGCTTGCAAACA
AAAAAACCACCGCTACCAGCGGTGGTTTGTTTGCCGGATCAAGAGCTACCAACTCTTTTTCCGAAGGTAA
CTGGCTTCAGCAGAGCGCAGATACCAAATACTGTTCTTCTAGTGTAGCCGTAGTTAGGCCACCACTTCAA
GAACTCTGTAGCACCGCCTACATACCTCGCTCTGCTAATCCTGTTACCAGTGGCTGCTGCCAGTGGCGAT
AAGTCGTGTCTTACCGGGTTGGACTCAAGACGATAGTTACCGGATAAGGCGCAGCGGTCGGGCTGAACGG
GGGGTTCGTGCACACAGCCCAGCTTGGAGCGAACGACCTACACCGAACTGAGATACCTACAGCGTGAGCT
ATGAGAAAGCGCCACGCTTCCCGAAGGGAGAAAGGCGGACAGGTATCCGGTAAGCGGCAGGGTCGGAACA
GGAGAGCGCACGAGGGAGCTTCCAGGGGGAAACGCCTGGTATCTTTATAGTCCTGTCGGGTTTCGCCACC
TCTGACTTGAGCGTCGATTTTTGTGATGCTCGTCAGGGGGGCGGAGCCTATGGAAAAACGCCAGCAACGC
GGCCTTTTTACGGTTCCTGGCCTTTTGCTGGCCTTTTGCTCACATGTTCTTTCCTGCGTTATCCCCTGAT
TCTGTGGATAACCGTATTACCGCCTTTGAGTGAGCTGATACCGCTCGCCGCAGCCGAACGACCGAGCGCA
GCGAGTCAGTGAGCGAGGAAGCGGAAGAGCGCCCAATACGCAAACCGCCTCTCCCCGCGCGTTGGCCGAT
TCATTAATGCAGCTGGCACGACAGGTTTCCCGACTGGAAAGCGGGCAGTGAGCGCAACGCAATTAATGTG
AGTTAGCTCACTCATTAGGCACCCCAGGCTTTACACTTTATGCTTCCGGCTCGTATGTTGTGTGGAATTG
TGAGCGGATAACAATTTCACACAGGAAACAGCTATGACCATGATTACGCCAAGCGCGCAATTAACCCTCA
CTAAAGGGAACAAAAGCTGGAGCTGCAAGC
