Features (pLannotate 1.2.2; 27 found; start..end, strand, type, name):
    227..407     +  LTR            5' LTR (truncated): truncated 5' long terminal repeat (LTR) from HIV-1
    454..579     +  misc_feature   HIV-1 Ψ: packaging signal of human immunodeficiency virus type 1
    563..926     +  CDS            HIV-1 gag (fragment): gag protein from human immunodeficiency virus 1; gag
   1072..1305    +  misc_feature   RRE: The Rev response element (RRE) of HIV-1 allows for Rev-dependent mRNA export from the nucleus to the cytoplasm.
   1682..1708    +  CDS            Rev (fragment): human immunodeficiency virus 1 (HIV-1) Rev protein; rev; enhances nuclear export of unspliced and incompletely spliced viral mRNAs
   1718..1835    +  misc_feature   cPPT/CTS: central polypurine tract and central termination sequence of HIV-1
   1904..2115    +  promoter       EF-1α core promoter: core promoter for human elongation factor EF-1α
   2219..3820    +  CDS            Cas9(N): N-terminal portion of Streptococcus pyogenes Cas9 (Zetsche et al., 2015)
   3821..6319    +  CDS            Cas9(C): C-terminal portion of Streptococcus pyogenes Cas9 (Zetsche et al., 2015)
   6440..7039    +  CDS            PuroR (fragment): puromycin N-acetyltransferase; pac from Streptomyces; confers resistance to puromycin
   7055..7643    +  misc_feature   WPRE: woodchuck hepatitis virus posttranscriptional regulatory element
   7694..7713    +  misc_feature   cPPT/CTS (fragment): central polypurine tract and central termination sequence of HIV-1
   7715..7948    +  LTR            3' LTR (ΔU3): self-inactivating 3' long terminal repeat (LTR) from HIV-1
   8026..8147    +  polyA_signal   SV40 poly(A) signal: SV40 polyadenylation signal
   8187..8322    +  rep_origin     SV40 ori: SV40 origin of replication
   8343..8361    -  promoter       T7 promoter: promoter for bacteriophage T7 RNA polymerase
   8369..8524    +  CDS            lacZα (fragment): LacZα fragment of β-galactosidase; lacZ fragment
   8529..8957    +  rep_origin     f1 ori (sequence partly withheld): f1 bacteriophage origin of replication; arrow indicates direction of (+) strand synthesis
   9010..9114    +  promoter       AmpR promoter: bla
   9115..9975    +  CDS            AmpR: β-lactamase; bla; confers resistance to ampicillin, carbenicillin, and related antibiotics
  10146..10734   +  rep_origin     ori: high-copy-number ColE1/pMB1/pBR322/pUC origin of replication
  10917..11009   +  CDS            lacI (fragment): lac repressor; lacI; The lac repressor binds to the lac operator to inhibit transcription in E. coli. This inhibition can be relieved by adding lactose or isopropyl-β-D-thiogalactopyranoside (IPTG).
  11022..11043   +  protein_bind   CAP binding site: CAP binding activates transcription in the presence of cAMP. E. coli catabolite activator protein
  11058..11088   +  promoter       lac promoter: promoter for the E. coli lac operon
  11092..11114   +  protein_bind   lac operator (fragment): The lac repressor binds to the lac operator to inhibit transcription in E. coli. This inhibition can be relieved by adding lactose or isopropyl-β-D-thiogalactopyranoside (IPTG). lac repressor encoded by lacI
  11157..11175   +  promoter       T3 promoter: promoter for bacteriophage T3 RNA polymerase
  11203..226     +  promoter       RSV promoter (across the origin): Rous sarcoma virus enhancer/promoter
>Addgene plasmid #110852 | pLenti-VRERRA-P2A-Puro | addgene full sequence | sequence record 211426 | Addgene NGS Result
GTAGTCTTATGCAATACTCTTGTAGTCTTGCAACATGGTAACGATGAGTTAGCAACATGCCTTACAAGGA
GAGAAAAAGCACCGTGCATGCCGATTGGTGGAAGTAAGGTGGTACGATCGTGCCTTATTAGGAAGGCAAC
AGACGGGTCTGACATGGATTGGACGAACCACTGAATTGCCGCATTGCAGAGATATTGTATTTAAGTGCCT
AGCTCGATACATAAACGGGTCTCTCTGGTTAGACCAGATCTGAGCCTGGGAGCTCTCTGGCTAACTAGGG
AACCCACTGCTTAAGCCTCAATAAAGCTTGCCTTGAGTGCTTCAAGTAGTGTGTGCCCGTCTGTTGTGTG
ACTCTGGTAACTAGAGATCCCTCAGACCCTTTTAGTCAGTGTGGAAAATCTCTAGCAGTGGCGCCCGAAC
AGGGACTTGAAAGCGAAAGGGAAACCAGAGGAGCTCTCTCGACGCAGGACTCGGCTTGCTGAAGCGCGCA
CGGCAAGAGGCGAGGGGCGGCGACTGGTGAGTACGCCAAAAATTTTGACTAGCGGAGGCTAGAAGGAGAG
AGATGGGTGCGAGAGCGTCAGTATTAAGCGGGGGAGAATTAGATCGCGATGGGAAAAAATTCGGTTAAGG
CCAGGGGGAAAGAAAAAATATAAATTAAAACATATAGTATGGGCAAGCAGGGAGCTAGAACGATTCGCAG
TTAATCCTGGCCTGTTAGAAACATCAGAAGGCTGTAGACAAATACTGGGACAGCTACAACCATCCCTTCA
GACAGGATCAGAAGAACTTAGATCATTATATAATACAGTAGCAACCCTCTATTGTGTGCATCAAAGGATA
GAGATAAAAGACACCAAGGAAGCTTTAGACAAGATAGAGGAAGAGCAAAACAAAAGTAAGACCACCGCAC
AGCAAGCGGCCGCTGATCTTCAGACCTGGAGGAGGAGATATGAGGGACAATTGGAGAAGTGAATTATATA
AATATAAAGTAGTAAAAATTGAACCATTAGGAGTAGCACCCACCAAGGCAAAGAGAAGAGTGGTGCAGAG
AGAAAAAAGAGCAGTGGGAATAGGAGCTTTGTTCCTTGGGTTCTTGGGAGCAGCAGGAAGCACTATGGGC
GCAGCGTCAATGACGCTGACGGTACAGGCCAGACAATTATTGTCTGGTATAGTGCAGCAGCAGAACAATT
TGCTGAGGGCTATTGAGGCGCAACAGCATCTGTTGCAACTCACAGTCTGGGGCATCAAGCAGCTCCAGGC
AAGAATCCTGGCTGTGGAAAGATACCTAAAGGATCAACAGCTCCTGGGGATTTGGGGTTGCTCTGGAAAA
CTCATTTGCACCACTGCTGTGCCTTGGAATGCTAGTTGGAGTAATAAATCTCTGGAACAGATTTGGAATC
ACACGACCTGGATGGAGTGGGACAGAGAAATTAACAATTACACAAGCTTAATACACTCCTTAATTGAAGA
ATCGCAAAACCAGCAAGAAAAGAATGAACAAGAATTATTGGAATTAGATAAATGGGCAAGTTTGTGGAAT
TGGTTTAACATAACAAATTGGCTGTGGTATATAAAATTATTCATAATGATAGTAGGAGGCTTGGTAGGTT
TAAGAATAGTTTTTGCTGTACTTTCTATAGTGAATAGAGTTAGGCAGGGATATTCACCATTATCGTTTCA
GACCCACCTCCCAACCCCGAGGGGACCCAGACCACAATTTTAAAAGAAAAGGGGGGATTGGGGGGTACAG
TGCAGGGGAAAGAATAGTAGACATAATAGCAACAGACATACAAACTAAAGAATTACAAAAACAAATTACA
AAAATTCAAAATTTTCGGGTTTATTACAGGGACAGCAGAGATCCACTTTGGCGCCGGCTCGAGTGGCTCC
GGTGCCCGTCAGTGGGCAGAGCGCACATCGCCCACAGTCCCCGAGAAGTTGGGGGGAGGGGTCGGCAATT
GAACCGGTGCCTAGAGAAGGTGGCGCGGGGTAAACTGGGAAAGTGATGTCGTGTACTGGCTCCGCCTTTT
TCCCGAGGGTGGGGGAGAACCGTATATAAGTGCAGTAGTCGCCGTGAACGTTCTTTTTCGCAACGGGTTT
GCCGCCAGAACACAGGTGTCGTGACGCGGGATCCGCCACCATGGATTACAAAGACGATGACGATAAGATG
GCCCCAAAGAAGAAGCGGAAGGTCGGTATCCACGGAGTCCCAGCAGCCGACAAGAAGTACAGCATCGGCC
TGGACATCGGCACCAACTCTGTGGGCTGGGCCGTGATCACCGACGAGTACAAGGTGCCCAGCAAGAAATT
CAAGGTGCTGGGCAACACCGACCGGCACAGCATCAAGAAGAACCTGATCGGAGCCCTGCTGTTCGACAGC
GGCGAAACAGCCGAGGCCACCCGGCTGAAGAGAACCGCCAGAAGAAGATACACCAGACGGAAGAACCGGA
TCTGCTATCTGCAAGAGATCTTCAGCAACGAGATGGCCAAGGTGGACGACAGCTTCTTCCACAGACTGGA
AGAGTCCTTCCTGGTGGAAGAGGATAAGAAGCACGAGCGGCACCCCATCTTCGGCAACATCGTGGACGAG
GTGGCCTACCACGAGAAGTACCCCACCATCTACCACCTGAGAAAGAAACTGGTGGACAGCACCGACAAGG
CCGACCTGCGGCTGATCTATCTGGCCCTGGCCCACATGATCAAGTTCCGGGGCCACTTCCTGATCGAGGG
CGACCTGAACCCCGACAACAGCGACGTGGACAAGCTGTTCATCCAGCTGGTGCAGACCTACAACCAGCTG
TTCGAGGAAAACCCCATCAACGCCAGCGGCGTGGACGCCAAGGCCATCCTGTCTGCCAGACTGAGCAAGA
GCAGACGGCTGGAAAATCTGATCGCCCAGCTGCCCGGCGAGAAGAAGAATGGCCTGTTCGGAAACCTGAT
TGCCCTGAGCCTGGGCCTGACCCCCAACTTCAAGAGCAACTTCGACCTGGCCGAGGATGCCAAACTGCAG
CTGAGCAAGGACACCTACGACGACGACCTGGACAACCTGCTGGCCCAGATCGGCGACCAGTACGCCGACC
TGTTTCTGGCCGCCAAGAACCTGTCCGACGCCATCCTGCTGAGCGACATCCTGAGAGTGAACACCGAGAT
CACCAAGGCCCCCCTGAGCGCCTCTATGATCAAGAGATACGACGAGCACCACCAGGACCTGACCCTGCTG
AAAGCTCTCGTGCGGCAGCAGCTGCCTGAGAAGTACAAAGAGATTTTCTTCGACCAGAGCAAGAACGGCT
ACGCCGGCTACATTGACGGCGGAGCCAGCCAGGAAGAGTTCTACAAGTTCATCAAGCCCATCCTGGAAAA
GATGGACGGCACCGAGGAACTGCTCGTGAAGCTGAACAGAGAGGACCTGCTGCGGAAGCAGCGGACCTTC
GACAACGGCAGCATCCCCCACCAGATCCACCTGGGAGAGCTGCACGCCATTCTGCGGCGGCAGGAAGATT
TTTACCCATTCCTGAAGGACAACCGGGAAAAGATCGAGAAGATCCTGACCTTCCGCATCCCCTACTACGT
GGGCCCTCTGGCCAGGGGAAACAGCAGATTCGCCTGGATGACCAGAAAGAGCGAGGAAACCATCACCCCC
TGGAACTTCGAGGAAGTGGTGGACAAGGGCGCTTCCGCCCAGAGCTTCATCGAGCGGATGACCAACTTCG
ATAAGAACCTGCCCAACGAGAAGGTGCTGCCCAAGCACAGCCTGCTGTACGAGTACTTCACCGTGTATAA
CGAGCTGACCAAAGTGAAATACGTGACCGAGGGAATGAGAAAGCCCGCCTTCCTGAGCGGCGAGCAGAAA
AAGGCCATCGTGGACCTGCTGTTCAAGACCAACCGGAAAGTGACCGTGAAGCAGCTGAAAGAGGACTACT
TCAAGAAAATCGAGTGCTTCGACTCCGTGGAAATCTCCGGCGTGGAAGATCGGTTCAACGCCTCCCTGGG
CACATACCACGATCTGCTGAAAATTATCAAGGACAAGGACTTCCTGGACAATGAGGAAAACGAGGACATT
CTGGAAGATATCGTGCTGACCCTGACACTGTTTGAGGACAGAGAGATGATCGAGGAACGGCTGAAAACCT
ATGCCCACCTGTTCGACGACAAAGTGATGAAGCAGCTGAAGCGGCGGAGATACACCGGCTGGGGCAGGCT
GAGCCGGAAGCTGATCAACGGCATCCGGGACAAGCAGTCCGGCAAGACAATCCTGGATTTCCTGAAGTCC
GACGGCTTCGCCAACAGAAACTTCATGCAGCTGATCCACGACGACAGCCTGACCTTTAAAGAGGACATCC
AGAAAGCCCAGGTGTCCGGCCAGGGCGATAGCCTGCACGAGCACATTGCCAATCTGGCCGGCAGCCCCGC
CATTAAGAAGGGCATCCTGCAGACAGTGAAGGTGGTGGACGAGCTCGTGAAAGTGATGGGCCGGCACAAG
CCCGAGAACATCGTGATCGAAATGGCCAGAGAGAACCAGACCACCCAGAAGGGACAGAAGAACAGCCGCG
AGAGAATGAAGCGGATCGAAGAGGGCATCAAAGAGCTGGGCAGCCAGATCCTGAAAGAACACCCCGTGGA
AAACACCCAGCTGCAGAACGAGAAGCTGTACCTGTACTACCTGCAGAATGGGCGGGATATGTACGTGGAC
CAGGAACTGGACATCAACCGGCTGTCCGACTACGATGTGGACCATATCGTGCCTCAGAGCTTTCTGAAGG
ACGACTCCATCGACAACAAGGTGCTGACCAGAAGCGACAAGAACCGGGGCAAGAGCGACAACGTGCCCTC
CGAAGAGGTCGTGAAGAAGATGAAGAACTACTGGCGGCAGCTGCTGAACGCCAAGCTGATTACCCAGAGA
AAGTTCGACAATCTGACCAAGGCCGAGAGAGGCGGCCTGAGCGAACTGGATAAGGCCGGCTTCATCAAGA
GACAGCTGGTGGAAACCCGGCAGATCACAAAGCACGTGGCACAGATCCTGGACTCCCGGATGAACACTAA
GTACGACGAGAATGACAAGCTGATCCGGGAAGTGAAAGTGATCACCCTGAAGTCCAAGCTGGTGTCCGAT
TTCCGGAAGGATTTCCAGTTTTACAAAGTGCGCGAGATCAACAACTACCACCACGCCCACGACGCCTACC
TGAACGCCGTCGTGGGAACCGCCCTGATCAAAAAGTACCCTAAGCTGGAAAGCGAGTTCGTGTACGGCGA
CTACAAGGTGTACGACGTGCGGAAGATGATCGCCAAGAGCGAGCAGGAAATCGGCAAGGCTACCGCCAAG
TACTTCTTCTACAGCAACATCATGAACTTTTTCAAGACCGAGATTACCCTGGCCAACGGCGAGATCCGGA
AGCGGCCTCTGATCGAGACAAACGGCGAAACCGGGGAGATCGTGTGGGATAAGGGCCGGGATTTTGCCAC
CGTGCGGAAAGTGCTGAGCATGCCCCAAGTGAATATCGTGAAAAAGACCGAGGTGCAGACAGGCGGCTTC
AGCAAAGAGTCTATCCTGCCCAAGAGGAACAGCGATAAGCTGATCGCCAGAAAGAAGGACTGGGACCCTA
AGAAGTACGGCGGCTTCGTCAGCCCCACCGTGGCCTATTCTGTGCTGGTGGTGGCCAAAGTGGAAAAGGG
CAAGTCCAAGAAACTGAAGAGTGTGAAAGAGCTGCTGGGGATCACCATCATGGAAAGAAGCAGCTTCGAG
AAGAATCCCATCGACTTTCTGGAAGCCAAGGGCTACAAAGAAGTGAAAAAGGACCTGATCATCAAGCTGC
CTAAGTACTCCCTGTTCGAGCTGGAAAACGGCCGGAAGAGAATGCTGGCCTCTGCCAGGGAACTGCAGAA
GGGAAACGAACTGGCCCTGCCCTCCAAATATGTGAACTTCCTGTACCTGGCCAGCCACTATGAGAAGCTG
AAGGGCTCCCCCGAGGATAATGAGCAGAAACAGCTGTTTGTGGAACAGCACAAGCACTACCTGGACGAGA
TCATCGAGCAGATCAGCGAGTTCTCCAAGAGAGTGATCCTGGCCGACGCTAATCTGGACAAAGTGCTGTC
CGCCTACAACAAGCACCGGGATAAGCCCATCAGAGAGCAGGCCGAGAATATCATCCACCTGTTTACCCTG
ACCAATCTGGGAGCCCCTGCCGCCTTCAAGTACTTTGACACCACCATCGACCGGAAGGAGTACAGGAGCA
CCAAAGAGGTGCTGGACGCCACCCTGATCCACCAGAGCATCACCGGCCTGTACGAGACACGGATCGACCT
GTCTCAGCTGGGAGGCGACAAGCGTCCTGCTGCTACTAAGAAAGCTGGTCAAGCTAAGAAAAAGAAAGCT
AGCGGCAGCGGCGCCACCAACTTCAGCCTGCTGAAGCAGGCCGGCGACGTGGAGGAGAACCCCGGCCCCA
TGACCGAGTACAAGCCCACGGTGCGCCTCGCCACCCGCGACGACGTCCCCAGGGCCGTACGCACCCTCGC
CGCCGCGTTCGCCGACTACCCCGCCACGCGCCACACCGTCGATCCGGACCGCCACATCGAGCGGGTCACC
GAGCTGCAAGAACTCTTCCTCACGCGCGTCGGGCTCGACATCGGCAAGGTGTGGGTCGCGGACGACGGCG
CCGCGGTGGCGGTCTGGACCACGCCGGAGAGCGTCGAAGCGGGGGCGGTGTTCGCCGAGATCGGCCCGCG
CATGGCCGAGTTGAGCGGTTCCCGGCTGGCCGCGCAGCAACAGATGGAAGGCCTCCTGGCGCCGCACCGG
CCCAAGGAGCCCGCGTGGTTCCTGGCCACCGTCGGAGTCTCGCCCGACCACCAGGGCAAGGGTCTGGGCA
GCGCCGTCGTGCTCCCCGGAGTGGAGGCGGCCGAGCGCGCCGGGGTGCCCGCCTTCCTGGAGACCTCCGC
GCCCCGCAACCTCCCCTTCTACGAGCGGCTCGGCTTCACCGTCACCGCCGACGTCGAGGTGCCCGAAGGA
CCGCGCACCTGGTGCATGACCCGCAAGCCCGGTGCCTGAACGCGTTAAGTCGACAATCAACCTCTGGATT
ACAAAATTTGTGAAAGATTGACTGGTATTCTTAACTATGTTGCTCCTTTTACGCTATGTGGATACGCTGC
TTTAATGCCTTTGTATCATGCTATTGCTTCCCGTATGGCTTTCATTTTCTCCTCCTTGTATAAATCCTGG
TTGCTGTCTCTTTATGAGGAGTTGTGGCCCGTTGTCAGGCAACGTGGCGTGGTGTGCACTGTGTTTGCTG
ACGCAACCCCCACTGGTTGGGGCATTGCCACCACCTGTCAGCTCCTTTCCGGGACTTTCGCTTTCCCCCT
CCCTATTGCCACGGCGGAACTCATCGCCGCCTGCCTTGCCCGCTGCTGGACAGGGGCTCGGCTGTTGGGC
ACTGACAATTCCGTGGTGTTGTCGGGGAAATCATCGTCCTTTCCTTGGCTGCTCGCCTGTGTTGCCACCT
GGATTCTGCGCGGGACGTCCTTCTGCTACGTCCCTTCGGCCCTCAATCCAGCGGACCTTCCTTCCCGCGG
CCTGCTGCCGGCTCTGCGGCCTCTTCCGCGTCTTCGCCTTCGCCCTCAGACGAGTCGGATCTCCCTTTGG
GCCGCCTCCCCGCGTCGACTTTAAGACCAATGACTTACAAGGCAGCTGTAGATCTTAGCCACTTTTTAAA
AGAAAAGGGGGGACTGGAAGGGCTAATTCACTCCCAACGAAGACAAGATCTGCTTTTTGCTTGTACTGGG
TCTCTCTGGTTAGACCAGATCTGAGCCTGGGAGCTCTCTGGCTAACTAGGGAACCCACTGCTTAAGCCTC
AATAAAGCTTGCCTTGAGTGCTTCAAGTAGTGTGTGCCCGTCTGTTGTGTGACTCTGGTAACTAGAGATC
CCTCAGACCCTTTTAGTCAGTGTGGAAAATCTCTAGCAGTACGTATAGTAGTTCATGTCATCTTATTATT
CAGTATTTATAACTTGCAAAGAAATGAATATCAGAGAGTGAGAGGAACTTGTTTATTGCAGCTTATAATG
GTTACAAATAAAGCAATAGCATCACAAATTTCACAAATAAAGCATTTTTTTCACTGCATTCTAGTTGTGG
TTTGTCCAAACTCATCAATGTATCTTATCATGTCTGGCTCTAGCTATCCCGCCCCTAACTCCGCCCATCC
CGCCCCTAACTCCGCCCAGTTCCGCCCATTCTCCGCCCCATGGCTGACTAATTTTTTTTATTTATGCAGA
GGCCGAGGCCGCCTCGGCCTCTGAGCTATTCCAGAAGTAGTGAGGAGGCTTTTTTGGAGGCCTAGGGACG
TACCCAATTCGCCCTATAGTGAGTCGTATTACGCGCGCTCACTGGCCGTCGTTTTACAACGTCGTGACTG
GGAAAACCCTGGCGTTACCCAACTTAATCGCCTTGCAGCACATCCCCCTTTCGCCAGCTGGCGTAATAGC
GAAGAGGCCCGCACCGATCGCCCTTCCCAACAGTTGCGCAGCCTGAATGGCGAATGGG
[124 nt withheld, positions 8529-8652]
C
[91 nt withheld, positions 8654-8744]
A
[49 nt withheld, positions 8746-8794]
CCTTTGACGTTGGAGTCCACGTTCTTT
[37 nt withheld, positions 8822-8858]
ACCCTATCTCGGTCTATTCTTTTGATTTATAAGGGATTTTGCCGATTTCGGCCTATTGGTTAAAAAATGA
GCTGATTTAACAAAAATTTAACGCGAATTTTAACAAAATATTAACGCTTACAATTTAGGTGGCACTTTTC
GGGGAAATGTGCGCGGAACCCCTATTTGTTTATTTTTCTAAATACATTCAAATATGTATCCGCTCATGAG
ACAATAACCCTGATAAATGCTTCAATAATATTGAAAAAGGAAGAGTATGAGTATTCAACATTTCCGTGTC
GCCCTTATTCCCTTTTTTGCGGCATTTTGCCTTCCTGTTTTTGCTCACCCAGAAACGCTGGTGAAAGTAA
AAGATGCTGAAGATCAGTTGGGTGCACGAGTGGGTTACATCGAACTGGATCTCAACAGCGGTAAGATCCT
TGAGAGTTTTCGCCCCGAAGAACGTTTTCCAATGATGAGCACTTTTAAAGTTCTGCTATGTGGCGCGGTA
TTATCCCGTATTGACGCCGGGCAAGAGCAACTCGGTCGCCGCATACACTATTCTCAGAATGACTTGGTTG
AGTACTCACCAGTCACAGAAAAGCATCTTACGGATGGCATGACAGTAAGAGAATTATGCAGTGCTGCCAT
AACCATGAGTGATAACACTGCGGCCAACTTACTTCTGACAACGATCGGAGGACCGAAGGAGCTAACCGCT
TTTTTGCACAACATGGGGGATCATGTAACTCGCCTTGATCGTTGGGAACCGGAGCTGAATGAAGCCATAC
CAAACGACGAGCGTGACACCACGATGCCTGTAGCAATGGCAACAACGTTGCGCAAACTATTAACTGGCGA
ACTACTTACTCTAGCTTCCCGGCAACAATTAATAGACTGGATGGAGGCGGATAAAGTTGCAGGACCACTT
CTGCGCTCGGCCCTTCCGGCTGGCTGGTTTATTGCTGATAAATCTGGAGCCGGTGAGCGTGGGTCTCGCG
GTATCATTGCAGCACTGGGGCCAGATGGTAAGCCCTCCCGTATCGTAGTTATCTACACGACGGGGAGTCA
GGCAACTATGGATGAACGAAATAGACAGATCGCTGAGATAGGTGCCTCACTGATTAAGCATTGGTAACTG
TCAGACCAAGTTTACTCATATATACTTTAGATTGATTTAAAACTTCATTTTTAATTTAAAAGGATCTAGG
TGAAGATCCTTTTTGATAATCTCATGACCAAAATCCCTTAACGTGAGTTTTCGTTCCACTGAGCGTCAGA
CCCCGTAGAAAAGATCAAAGGATCTTCTTGAGATCCTTTTTTTCTGCGCGTAATCTGCTGCTTGCAAACA
AAAAAACCACCGCTACCAGCGGTGGTTTGTTTGCCGGATCAAGAGCTACCAACTCTTTTTCCGAAGGTAA
CTGGCTTCAGCAGAGCGCAGATACCAAATACTGTTCTTCTAGTGTAGCCGTAGTTAGGCCACCACTTCAA
GAACTCTGTAGCACCGCCTACATACCTCGCTCTGCTAATCCTGTTACCAGTGGCTGCTGCCAGTGGCGAT
AAGTCGTGTCTTACCGGGTTGGACTCAAGACGATAGTTACCGGATAAGGCGCAGCGGTCGGGCTGAACGG
GGGGTTCGTGCACACAGCCCAGCTTGGAGCGAACGACCTACACCGAACTGAGATACCTACAGCGTGAGCT
ATGAGAAAGCGCCACGCTTCCCGAAGGGAGAAAGGCGGACAGGTATCCGGTAAGCGGCAGGGTCGGAACA
GGAGAGCGCACGAGGGAGCTTCCAGGGGGAAACGCCTGGTATCTTTATAGTCCTGTCGGGTTTCGCCACC
TCTGACTTGAGCGTCGATTTTTGTGATGCTCGTCAGGGGGGCGGAGCCTATGGAAAAACGCCAGCAACGC
GGCCTTTTTACGGTTCCTGGCCTTTTGCTGGCCTTTTGCTCACATGTTCTTTCCTGCGTTATCCCCTGAT
TCTGTGGATAACCGTATTACCGCCTTTGAGTGAGCTGATACCGCTCGCCGCAGCCGAACGACCGAGCGCA
GCGAGTCAGTGAGCGAGGAAGCGGAAGAGCGCCCAATACGCAAACCGCCTCTCCCCGCGCGTTGGCCGAT
TCATTAATGCAGCTGGCACGACAGGTTTCCCGACTGGAAAGCGGGCAGTGAGCGCAACGCAATTAATGTG
AGTTAGCTCACTCATTAGGCACCCCAGGCTTTACACTTTATGCTTCCGGCTCGTATGTTGTGTGGAATTG
TGAGCGGATAACAATTTCACACAGGAAACAGCTATGACCATGATTACGCCAAGCGCGCAATTAACCCTCA
CTAAAGGGAACAAAAGCTGGAGCTGCAAGCTTAAT
